Addgene plasmid #58708: pET28a-ybbR-HIS-sfGFP-DocI
Purpose: Characteristic fingerprint molecule to perform single molecule force spectroscopy experiments; covalently immobilized via ybbr tag
Depositing lab: Hermann Gaub. Depositing organization: Ludwig-Maximilians-Universitaet Muenchen (LMU). Publication: From genes to protein mechanics on a chip. Otten M, Ott W, Jobst MA, Milles LF, Verdorfer T, Pippig DA, Nash MA, Gaub HE. Nat Methods. 2014 Sep 7. doi: 10.1038/nmeth.3099. PubMed 25194847.
Backbone
  Vector backbone: pET28a
  Backbone manufacturer: Novagen
  Backbone size w/o insert (bp): 5216
  Total vector size (bp): 6266
  Vector type: Bacterial Expression
Growth in bacteria
  Bacterial resistance: Kanamycin, 50 μg/mL
  Growth temperature: 37°C
  Growth strain: DH5alpha
  Copy number: Low Copy
Gene/Insert
  Gene/Insert name: sfGFP-DocI (alt names: superfolder green fluorescent protein; dockerin type I)
  Species: Synthetic; Clostridium thermocellum
  Insert size (bp): 1050
  Promoter: T7
  Tag / fusion protein: ybbR (N terminal on insert); HIS (N terminal on insert); HRV 3C (N terminal on insert)
  Cloning method: Gibson Cloning
  Sequencing primers: 5′ T7 Forward; 3′ T7 Reverse
Resource information
  A portion of this plasmid was derived from a plasmid made by: We thankfully received the dockerin domain from Professor Edward Bayer (Department of Biological Chemistry, Weizmann Institute of Science, Israel) as recently described in this paper: Stahl, S. W., Nash, M. A., Fried, D. B., Slutzki, M., Barak, Y., Bayer, E. A., & Gaub, H. E. (2012). Single-molecule dissection of the high-affinity cohesin-dockerin complex. Proceedings of the National Academy of Sciences of the United States of America, 109(50), 20431–6. doi:10.1073/pnas.1211929109
Terms and licenses: Academic/Nonprofit Terms; Industry Terms: Not Available to Industry
How to cite: pET28a-ybbR-HIS-sfGFP-DocI was a gift from Hermann Gaub (Addgene plasmid # 58708 ; http://n2t.net/addgene:58708 ; RRID:Addgene_58708)
