[The description below was written by a language model from this plasmid's Addgene catalogue record and pLannotate feature annotations shown in this document.]
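Description:
pET28a-ybbR-HIS-sfGFP-DocI is a 6,266 bp bacterial expression plasmid built on the Novagen pET28a backbone by Gibson cloning. It is maintained in E. coli through a ColE1/pBR322-type origin accompanied by the bom site and the rop gene, which keeps copy number low, and is selected with kanamycin via the aph(3')-Ia aminoglycoside phosphotransferase gene. An f1 phage origin is also present. The short tetracycline-resistance fragments and the predicted E. coli ORF flagged by the automated annotation are most likely pBR322-derived backbone remnants rather than functional elements.

The expression cassette follows the standard pET arrangement. A T7 promoter with an adjacent lac operator and the T7 gene 10 ribosome binding site drives the open reading frame, a T7 terminator lies downstream, and a plasmid-borne lacI gene supplies repressor, so expression requires a host providing T7 RNA polymerase and is inducible with IPTG. According to the catalogue record, the roughly 1,050 bp insert encodes an N-terminal ybbR tag, a His tag and an HRV 3C protease site. These are followed by superfolder GFP fused to a type I dockerin domain from Clostridium thermocellum, which the feature table identifies as a fragment of the cellulosomal enzyme CelS. The ybbR and 3C elements are not annotated in the feature table, and the small "SET1" hit just before the terminator is probably backbone sequence.

The protein serves as a fingerprint molecule for single-molecule force spectroscopy. The ybbR tag allows covalent, site-specific surface immobilisation, the His tag supports affinity purification, and sfGFP provides a characteristic unfolding signature. The dockerin is known to bind a cohesin partner with high affinity and so can act as the pulling handle.
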