Features (pLannotate 1.2.2; 20 found; start..end, strand, type, name):
     12..467     +  rep_origin     f1 ori (sequence partly withheld): f1 bacteriophage origin of replication; arrow indicates direction of (+) strand synthesis
    494..551     +  promoter       AmpR promoter (fragment): bla
    560..1375    -  CDS            KanR: aminoglycoside phosphotransferase; aph(3')-Ia; confers resistance to kanamycin in bacteria or G418 (Geneticin®) in eukaryotes
   1497..2085    +  rep_origin     ori: high-copy-number ColE1/pMB1/pBR322/pUC origin of replication
   2271..2413    -  misc_feature   bom: basis of mobility region from pBR322
   2515..2706    -  CDS            rop: Rop protein, which maintains plasmids at low copy number; rop
   2723..3103    +  CDS            YPB1_ECOLX: Protein predicted: Swiss-Prot protein existence level 4. From Escherichia coli.
   3175..3466    -  CDS            TcR (fragment): tetracycline efflux protein; tet; confers resistance to tetracycline
   3481..3502    -  protein_bind   CAP binding site: CAP binding activates transcription in the presence of cAMP. E. coli catabolite activator protein
   3515..4597    -  CDS            lacI: lac repressor; lacI; The lac repressor binds to the lac operator to inhibit transcription in E. coli. This inhibition can be relieved by adding lactose or isopropyl-β-D-thiogalactopyranoside (IPTG).
   4598..4675    -  promoter       lacI promoter: lacI
   4683..4962    -  CDS            TcR (fragment): tetracycline efflux protein; tet; confers resistance to tetracycline
   4984..5002    +  promoter       T7 promoter: promoter for bacteriophage T7 RNA polymerase
   5003..5027    +  protein_bind   lac operator: The lac repressor binds to the lac operator to inhibit transcription in E. coli. This inhibition can be relieved by adding lactose or isopropyl-β-D-thiogalactopyranoside (IPTG). lac repressor encoded by lacI
   5042..5064    +  RBS            RBS: efficient ribosome binding site from bacteriophage T7 gene 10 (Olins and Rangwala, 1989)
   5144..5162    +  CDS            9xHis (fragment): 9xHis affinity tag
   5180..5890    +  CDS            Superfolder GFP: Superfolder GFP is a basic (constitutively fluorescent) green fluorescent protein published in 2005, derived from Aequorea victoria. It is reported to be a very rapidly-maturing weak dimer.
   5876..6118    +  CDS            celS (fragment): GUNS_HUNT2 - Experimental evidence at protein level: Swiss-Prot protein existence level 1. This enzyme catalyzes the exohydrolysis of 1,4-beta- glucosidic linkages in cellulose with a preference for amorphous or crystalline cellulose over carboxymethyl cellulose. From Hungateiclostridium thermocellum (strain ATCC 27405 / DSM 1237 / JCM 9322 / NBRC 103400 / NCIMB 10682 / NRRL B-4536 / VPI 7372) (Clostridium thermocellum).
   6137..6186    +  CDS            SET1 (fragment): solubility-enhancement tag derived from T7 phage gene 10B
   6194..6241    +  terminator     T7 terminator: transcription terminator for bacteriophage T7 RNA polymerase
>Addgene plasmid #58708 | pET28a-ybbR-HIS-sfGFP-DocI | depositor full sequence | sequence record 90763 | Full plasmid (not sequenced)
TGGCGAATGGG
[124 nt withheld, positions 12-135]
C
[91 nt withheld, positions 137-227]
A
[49 nt withheld, positions 229-277]
CCTTTGACGTTGGAGTCCACGTTCTTT
[37 nt withheld, positions 305-341]
ACCCTATCTCGGTCTATTCTTTTGATTTATAAGGGATTTTGCCGATTTCGGCCTATTGGTTAAAAAATGA
GCTGATTTAACAAAAATTTAACGCGAATTTTAACAAAATATTAACGTTTACAATTTCAGGTGGCACTTTT
CGGGGAAATGTGCGCGGAACCCCTATTTGTTTATTTTTCTAAATACATTCAAATATGTATCCGCTCATGA
ATTAATTCTTAGAAAAACTCATCGAGCATCAAATGAAACTGCAATTTATTCATATCAGGATTATCAATAC
CATATTTTTGAAAAAGCCGTTTCTGTAATGAAGGAGAAAACTCACCGAGGCAGTTCCATAGGATGGCAAG
ATCCTGGTATCGGTCTGCGATTCCGACTCGTCCAACATCAATACAACCTATTAATTTCCCCTCGTCAAAA
ATAAGGTTATCAAGTGAGAAATCACCATGAGTGACGACTGAATCCGGTGAGAATGGCAAAAGTTTATGCA
TTTCTTTCCAGACTTGTTCAACAGGCCAGCCATTACGCTCGTCATCAAAATCACTCGCATCAACCAAACC
GTTATTCATTCGTGATTGCGCCTGAGCGAGACGAAATACGCGATCGCTGTTAAAAGGACAATTACAAACA
GGAATCGAATGCAACCGGCGCAGGAACACTGCCAGCGCATCAACAATATTTTCACCTGAATCAGGATATT
CTTCTAATACCTGGAATGCTGTTTTCCCGGGGATCGCAGTGGTGAGTAACCATGCATCATCAGGAGTACG
GATAAAATGCTTGATGGTCGGAAGAGGCATAAATTCCGTCAGCCAGTTTAGTCTGACCATCTCATCTGTA
ACATCATTGGCAACGCTACCTTTGCCATGTTTCAGAAACAACTCTGGCGCATCGGGCTTCCCATACAATC
GATAGATTGTCGCACCTGATTGCCCGACATTATCGCGAGCCCATTTATACCCATATAAATCAGCATCCAT
GTTGGAATTTAATCGCGGCCTAGAGCAAGACGTTTCCCGTTGAATATGGCTCATAACACCCCTTGTATTA
CTGTTTATGTAAGCAGACAGTTTTATTGTTCATGACCAAAATCCCTTAACGTGAGTTTTCGTTCCACTGA
GCGTCAGACCCCGTAGAAAAGATCAAAGGATCTTCTTGAGATCCTTTTTTTCTGCGCGTAATCTGCTGCT
TGCAAACAAAAAAACCACCGCTACCAGCGGTGGTTTGTTTGCCGGATCAAGAGCTACCAACTCTTTTTCC
GAAGGTAACTGGCTTCAGCAGAGCGCAGATACCAAATACTGTCCTTCTAGTGTAGCCGTAGTTAGGCCAC
CACTTCAAGAACTCTGTAGCACCGCCTACATACCTCGCTCTGCTAATCCTGTTACCAGTGGCTGCTGCCA
GTGGCGATAAGTCGTGTCTTACCGGGTTGGACTCAAGACGATAGTTACCGGATAAGGCGCAGCGGTCGGG
CTGAACGGGGGGTTCGTGCACACAGCCCAGCTTGGAGCGAACGACCTACACCGAACTGAGATACCTACAG
CGTGAGCTATGAGAAAGCGCCACGCTTCCCGAAGGGAGAAAGGCGGACAGGTATCCGGTAAGCGGCAGGG
TCGGAACAGGAGAGCGCACGAGGGAGCTTCCAGGGGGAAACGCCTGGTATCTTTATAGTCCTGTCGGGTT
TCGCCACCTCTGACTTGAGCGTCGATTTTTGTGATGCTCGTCAGGGGGGCGGAGCCTATGGAAAAACGCC
AGCAACGCGGCCTTTTTACGGTTCCTGGCCTTTTGCTGGCCTTTTGCTCACATGTTCTTTCCTGCGTTAT
CCCCTGATTCTGTGGATAACCGTATTACCGCCTTTGAGTGAGCTGATACCGCTCGCCGCAGCCGAACGAC
CGAGCGCAGCGAGTCAGTGAGCGAGGAAGCGGAAGAGCGCCTGATGCGGTATTTTCTCCTTACGCATCTG
TGCGGTATTTCACACCGCATATATGGTGCACTCTCAGTACAATCTGCTCTGATGCCGCATAGTTAAGCCA
GTATACACTCCGCTATCGCTACGTGACTGGGTCATGGCTGCGCCCCGACACCCGCCAACACCCGCTGACG
CGCCCTGACGGGCTTGTCTGCTCCCGGCATCCGCTTACAGACAAGCTGTGACCGTCTCCGGGAGCTGCAT
GTGTCAGAGGTTTTCACCGTCATCACCGAAACGCGCGAGGCAGCTGCGGTAAAGCTCATCAGCGTGGTCG
TGAAGCGATTCACAGATGTCTGCCTGTTCATCCGCGTCCAGCTCGTTGAGTTTCTCCAGAAGCGTTAATG
TCTGGCTTCTGATAAAGCGGGCCATGTTAAGGGCGGTTTTTTCCTGTTTGGTCACTGATGCCTCCGTGTA
AGGGGGATTTCTGTTCATGGGGGTAATGATACCGATGAAACGAGAGAGGATGCTCACGATACGGGTTACT
GATGATGAACATGCCCGGTTACTGGAACGTTGTGAGGGTAAACAACTGGCGGTATGGATGCGGCGGGACC
AGAGAAAAATCACTCAGGGTCAATGCCAGCGCTTCGTTAATACAGATGTAGGTGTTCCACAGGGTAGCCA
GCAGCATCCTGCGATGCAGATCCGGAACATAATGGTGCAGGGCGCTGACTTCCGCGTTTCCAGACTTTAC
GAAACACGGAAACCGAAGACCATTCATGTTGTTGCTCAGGTCGCAGACGTTTTGCAGCAGCAGTCGCTTC
ACGTTCGCTCGCGTATCGGTGATTCATTCTGCTAACCAGTAAGGCAACCCCGCCAGCCTAGCCGGGTCCT
CAACGACAGGAGCACGATCATGCGCACCCGTGGGGCCGCCATGCCGGCGATAATGGCCTGCTTCTCGCCG
AAACGTTTGGTGGCGGGACCAGTGACGAAGGCTTGAGCGAGGGCGTGCAAGATTCCGAATACCGCAAGCG
ACAGGCCGATCATCGTCGCGCTCCAGCGAAAGCGGTCCTCGCCGAAAATGACCCAGAGCGCTGCCGGCAC
CTGTCCTACGAGTTGCATGATAAAGAAGACAGTCATAAGTGCGGCGACGATAGTCATGCCCCGCGCCCAC
CGGAAGGAGCTGACTGGGTTGAAGGCTCTCAAGGGCATCGGTCGAGATCCCGGTGCCTAATGAGTGAGCT
AACTTACATTAATTGCGTTGCGCTCACTGCCCGCTTTCCAGTCGGGAAACCTGTCGTGCCAGCTGCATTA
ATGAATCGGCCAACGCGCGGGGAGAGGCGGTTTGCGTATTGGGCGCCAGGGTGGTTTTTCTTTTCACCAG
TGAGACGGGCAACAGCTGATTGCCCTTCACCGCCTGGCCCTGAGAGAGTTGCAGCAAGCGGTCCACGCTG
GTTTGCCCCAGCAGGCGAAAATCCTGTTTGATGGTGGTTAACGGCGGGATATAACATGAGCTGTCTTCGG
TATCGTCGTATCCCACTACCGAGATATCCGCACCAACGCGCAGCCCGGACTCGGTAATGGCGCGCATTGC
GCCCAGCGCCATCTGATCGTTGGCAACCAGCATCGCAGTGGGAACGATGCCCTCATTCAGCATTTGCATG
GTTTGTTGAAAACCGGACATGGCACTCCAGTCGCCTTCCCGTTCCGCTATCGGCTGAATTTGATTGCGAG
TGAGATATTTATGCCAGCCAGCCAGACGCAGACGCGCCGAGACAGAACTTAATGGGCCCGCTAACAGCGC
GATTTGCTGGTGACCCAATGCGACCAGATGCTCCACGCCCAGTCGCGTACCGTCTTCATGGGAGAAAATA
ATACTGTTGATGGGTGTCTGGTCAGAGACATCAAGAAATAACGCCGGAACATTAGTGCAGGCAGCTTCCA
CAGCAATGGCATCCTGGTCATCCAGCGGATAGTTAATGATCAGCCCACTGACGCGTTGCGCGAGAAGATT
GTGCACCGCCGCTTTACAGGCTTCGACGCCGCTTCGTTCTACCATCGACACCACCACGCTGGCACCCAGT
TGATCGGCGCGAGATTTAATCGCCGCGACAATTTGCGACGGCGCGTGCAGGGCCAGACTGGAGGTGGCAA
CGCCAATCAGCAACGACTGTTTGCCCGCCAGTTGTTGTGCCACGCGGTTGGGAATGTAATTCAGCTCCGC
CATCGCCGCTTCCACTTTTTCCCGCGTTTTCGCAGAAACGTGGCTGGCCTGGTTCACCACGCGGGAAACG
GTCTGATAAGAGACACCGGCATACTCTGCGACATCGTATAACGTTACTGGTTTCACATTCACCACCCTGA
ATTGACTCTCTTCCGGGCGCTATCATGCCATACCGCGAAAGGTTTTGCGCCATTCGATGGTGTCCGGGAT
CTCGACGCTCTCCCTTATGCGACTCCTGCATTAGGAAGCAGCCCAGTAGTAGGTTGAGGCCGTTGAGCAC
CGCCGCCGCAAGGAATGGTGCATGCAAGGAGATGGCGCCCAACAGTCCCCCGGCCACGGGGCCTGCCACC
ATACCCACGCCGAAACAAGCGCTCATGAGCCCGAAGTGGCGAGCCCGATCTTCCCCATCGGTGATGTCGG
CGATATAGGCGCCAGCAACCGCACCTGTGGCGCCGGTGATGCCGGCCACGATGCGTCCGGCGTAGAGGAT
CGAGATCTCGATCCCGCGAAATTAATACGACTCACTATAGGGGAATTGTGAGCGGATAACAATTCCCCTG
TAGAAATAATTTTGTTTAACTTTAAGAAGGAGATATACATATGGGTACCGACTCTCTGGAATTCATCGCT
TCTAAACTGGCTCTGGAAGTTCTGTTCCAGGGTCCGCTGCAGCACCACCACCACCACCACCCATGGACTA
GTGCTAGCAGCAAAGGTGAAGAACTGTTTACCGGTGTTGTTCCGATTCTGGTTGAACTGGATGGTGATGT
TAATGGCCACAAATTTTCAGTTCGTGGTGAAGGCGAAGGTGATGCAACCATTGGTAAACTGACCCTGAAA
TTTATCTGTACCACCGGCAAACTGCCGGTTCCGTGGCCGACCCTGGTTACCACCCTGACCTATGGTGTTC
AGTGTTTTAGCCGTTATCCGGATCATATGAAACGCCACGATTTTTTCAAAAGCGCAATGCCGGAAGGTTA
TGTTCAAGAACGTACCATCTCCTTTAAAGACGACGGTAAATACAAAACCCGTGCCGTTGTTAAATTTGAA
GGTGATACCCTGGTGAATCGCATTGAACTGAAAGGCACCGATTTTAAAGAGGATGGTAATATCCTGGGCC
ACAAACTGGAATATAATTTCAATAGCCACAACGTGTATATCACCGCAGACAAACAGAAAAATGGCATCAA
AGCCAATTTTACCGTGCGCCATAATGTTGAAGATGGTAGCGTGCAGCTGGCAGATCATTATCAGCAGAAT
ACCCCGATTGGTGATGGTCCGGTTCTGCTGCCGGATAATCATTATCTGAGCACCCAGACCGTTCTGAGCA
AAGATCCGAATGAAAAACGTGATCATATGGTGCTGCATGAGTATGTTAATGCAGCAGGTATTACCCATGG
TATGGATGAGCTGTATAAGAAAGTGGTACCTGGTACTCCTTCTACTAAATTATACGGCGACGTCAATGAT
GACGGAAAAGTTAACTCAACTGACGCTGTAGCATTGAAGAGATATGTTTTGAGATCAGGTATAAGCATCA
ACACTGACAATGCCGATTTGAATGAAGACGGCAGAGTTAATTCAACTGACTTAGGAATTTTGAAGAGATA
TATTCTCAAAGAAATAGATACATTGCCGTACAAGAACTAACTCGAGTAAGATCCGGCTGCTAACAAAGCC
CGAAAGGAAGCTGAGTTGGCTGCTGCCACCGCTGAGCAATAACTAGCATAACCCCTTGGGGCCTCTAAAC
GGGTCTTGAGGGGTTTTTTGCTGAAAGGAGGAACTATATCCGGAT
