>Addgene plasmid #58708 | pET28a-ybbR-HIS-sfGFP-DocI | depositor partial sequence | sequence record 90746 | T7 Reverse
TGAAATTTATCTGTACCACCGGCAAACTGCCGGTTCCGTGGCCGACCCTGGTTACCACCCTGACCTATGG
TGTTCAGTGTTTTAGCCGTTATCCGGATCATATGAAACGCCACGATTTTTTCAAAAGCGCAATGCCGGAA
GGTTATGTTCAAGAACGTACCATCTCCTTTAAAGACGACGGTAAATACAAAACCCGTGCCGTTGTTAAAT
TTGAAGGTGATACCCTGGTGAATCGCATTGAACTGAAAGGCACCGATTTTAAAGAGGATGGTAATATCCT
GGGCCACAAACTGGAATATAATTTCAATAGCCACAACGTGTATATCACCGCAGACAAACAGAAAAATGGC
ATCAAAGCCAATTTTACCGTGCGCCATAATGTTGAAGATGGTAGCGTGCAGCTGGCAGATCATTATCAGC
AGAATACCCCGATTGGTGATGGTCCGGTTCTGCTGCCGGATAATCATTATCTGAGCACCCAGACCGTTCT
GAGCAAAGATCCGAATGAAAAACGTGATCATATGGTGCTGCATGAGTATGTTAATGCAGCAGGTATTACC
CATGGTATGGATGAGCTGTATAAGAAAGTGGTACCTGGTACTCCTTCTACTAAATTATACGGCGACGTCA
ATGATGACGGAAAAGTTAACTCAACTGACGCTGTAGCATTGAAGAGATATGTTTTGAGATCAGGTATAAG
CATCAACACTGACAATGCCGATTTGAATGAAGACGGCAGAGTTAATTCAACTGACTTAGGAATTTTGAAG
AGATATATTCTCAAAGAAATAGATACATTGCCGTACAAGAACTAACTCGAGTAAGATCCGGCTGCTAACA
AAGCCCGAA
