>Addgene plasmid #58708 | pET28a-ybbR-HIS-sfGFP-DocI | depositor partial sequence | sequence record 90762 | ybbR-HIS-sfGFP-DocI
ATGGGTACCGACTCTCTGGAATTCATCGCTTCTAAACTGGCTCTGGAAGTTCTGTTCCAGGGTCCGCTGC
AGCACCACCACCACCACCACCCATGGACTAGTGCTAGCAGCAAAGGTGAAGAACTGTTTACCGGTGTTGT
TCCGATTCTGGTTGAACTGGATGGTGATGTTAATGGCCACAAATTTTCAGTTCGTGGTGAAGGCGAAGGT
GATGCAACCATTGGTAAACTGACCCTGAAATTTATCTGTACCACCGGCAAACTGCCGGTTCCGTGGCCGA
CCCTGGTTACCACCCTGACCTATGGTGTTCAGTGTTTTAGCCGTTATCCGGATCATATGAAACGCCACGA
TTTTTTCAAAAGCGCAATGCCGGAAGGTTATGTTCAAGAACGTACCATCTCCTTTAAAGACGACGGTAAA
TACAAAACCCGTGCCGTTGTTAAATTTGAAGGTGATACCCTGGTGAATCGCATTGAACTGAAAGGCACCG
ATTTTAAAGAGGATGGTAATATCCTGGGCCACAAACTGGAATATAATTTCAATAGCCACAACGTGTATAT
CACCGCAGACAAACAGAAAAATGGCATCAAAGCCAATTTTACCGTGCGCCATAATGTTGAAGATGGTAGC
GTGCAGCTGGCAGATCATTATCAGCAGAATACCCCGATTGGTGATGGTCCGGTTCTGCTGCCGGATAATC
ATTATCTGAGCACCCAGACCGTTCTGAGCAAAGATCCGAATGAAAAACGTGATCATATGGTGCTGCATGA
GTATGTTAATGCAGCAGGTATTACCCATGGTATGGATGAGCTGTATAAGAAAGTGGTACCTGGTACTCCT
TCTACTAAATTATACGGCGACGTCAATGATGACGGAAAAGTTAACTCAACTGACGCTGTAGCATTGAAGA
GATATGTTTTGAGATCAGGTATAAGCATCAACACTGACAATGCCGATTTGAATGAAGACGGCAGAGTTAA
TTCAACTGACTTAGGAATTTTGAAGAGATATATTCTCAAAGAAATAGATACATTGCCGTACAAGAACTAA
