>Addgene plasmid #58708 | pET28a-ybbR-HIS-sfGFP-DocI | addgene partial sequence | sequence record 92421 | pBRrevBam 5'-GGTGATGTCGGCGATATAGG-3'
TATAGGGGAATTGTGAGCGGATAACAATTCCCCTGTAGAAATAATTTTGTTTAACTTTAAGAAGGAGATA
TACATATGGGTACCGACTCTCTGGAATTCATCGCTTCTAAACTGGCTCTGGAAGTTCTGTTCCAGGGTCC
GCTGCAGCACCACCACCACCACCACCCATGGACTAGTGCTAGCAGCAAAGGTGAAGAACTGTTTACCGGT
GTTGTTCCGATTCTGGTTGAACTGGATGGTGATGTTAATGGCCACAAATTTTCAGTTCGTGGTGAAGGCG
AAGGTGATGCAACCATTGGTAAACTGACCCTGAAATTTATCTGTACCACCGGCAAACTGCCGGTTCCGTG
GCCGACCCTGGTTACCACCCTGACCTATGGTGTTCAGTGTTTTAGCCGTTATCCGGATCATATGAAACGC
CACGATTTTTTCAAAAGCGCAATGCCGGAAGGTTATGTTCAAGAACGTACCATCTCCTTTAAAGACGACG
GTAAATACAAAACCCGTGCCGTTGTTAAATTTGAAGGTGATACCCTGGTGAATCGCATTGAACTGAAAGG
CACCGATTTTAAAGAGGATGGTAATATCCTGGGCCACAAACTGGAATATAATTTCAATAGCCACAACGTG
TATATCACCGCAGACAAACAGAAAAATGGCATCAAAGCCAATTTTACCGTGCGCCATAATGTTGAAGATG
GTAGCGTGCAGCTGGCAGATCAT
