>Addgene plasmid #58708 | pET28a-ybbR-HIS-sfGFP-DocI | addgene partial sequence | sequence record 92445 | T7term 5'-GCTAGTTATTGCTCAGCGG-3'
TAGCAGCCGGATCTTACTCGAGTTAGTTCTTGTACGGCAATGTATCTATTTCTTTGAGAATATATCTCTT
CAAAATTCCTAAGTCAGTTGAATTAACTCTGCCGTCTTCATTCAAATCGGCATTGTCAGTGTTGATGCTT
ATACCTGATCTCAAAACATATCTCTTCAATGCTACAGCGTCAGTTGAGTTAACTTTTCCGTCATCATTGA
CGTCGCCGTATAATTTAGTAGAAGGAGTACCAGGTACCACTTTCTTATACAGCTCATCCATACCATGGGT
AATACCTGCTGCATTAACATACTCATGCAGCACCATATGATCACGTTTTTCATTCGGATCTTTGCTCAGA
ACGGTCTGGGTGCTCAGATAATGATTATCCGGCAGCAGAACCGGACCATCACCAATCGGGGTATTCTGCT
GATAATGATCTGCCAGCTGCACGCTACCATCTTCAACATTATGGCGCACGGTAAAATTGGCTTTGATGCC
ATTTTTCTGTTTGTCTGCGGTGATATACACGTTGTGGCTATTGAAATTATATTCCAGTTTGTGGCCCAGG
ATATTACCATCCTCTTTAAAATCGGTGCCTTTCAGTTCAATGCGATTCACCAGGGTATCACCTTCAAATT
TAACAACGGCACGGGTTTTGTATTTACCGTCGTCTTTAAAGGAGATGGTACGTTCTTGAACATAACCTTC
CGGCATTGCGCTTTTGAAAAAATCGTGGCGTTTCATATGATCCGGATAACGGCTAAAACACTGAACACCA
TAGGTCAGGGTGGTAACCAGGGTCGGCCACGGAACCGGCAGTTTGCCGGTGGTACAGA
